>Addgene plasmid #89859 | pCINeoFlag ALIX | addgene full sequence | sequence record 177448 | Addgene NGS Result
TCAATATTGGCCATTAGCCATATTATTCATTGGTTATATAGCATAAATCAATATTGGCTATTGGCCATTG
CATACGTTGTATCTATATCATAATATGTACATTTATATTGGCTCATGTCCAATATGACCGCCATGTTGGC
ATTGATTATTGACTAGTTATTAATAGTAATCAATTACGGGGTCATTAGTTCATAGCCCATATATGGAGTT
CCGCGTTACATAACTTACGGTAAATGGCCCGCCTGGCTGACCGCCCAACGACCCCCGCCCATTGACGTCA
ATAATGACGTATGTTCCCATAGTAACGCCAATAGGGACTTTCCATTGACGTCAATGGGTGGAGTATTTAC
GGTAAACTGCCCACTTGGCAGTACATCAAGTGTATCATATCCCAAGTCCGCCCCCTATTGACGTCAATGA
CGGTAAATGGCCCGCCTGGCATTATGCCCAGTACATGACCTTACGGGACTTTCCTACTTGGCAGTACATC
TACGTATTAGTCATCGCTATTACCATGGTGATGCGGTTTTGGCAGTACACCAATGGGCGTGGATAGCGGT
TTGACTCACGGGGATTTCCAAGTCTCCACCCCATTGACGTCAATGGGAGTTTGTTTTGGCACCAAAATCA
ACGGGACTTTCCAAAATGTCGTAACAACTGCGATCGCCCGCCCCGTTGACGCAAATGGGCGGTAGGCGTG
TACGGTGGGAGGTCTATATAAGCAGAGCTCGTTTAGTGAACCGTCAGATCACTAGAAGCTTTATTGCGGT
AGTTTATCACAGTTAAATTGCTAACGCAGTCAGTGCTTCTGACACAACAGTCTCGAACTTAAGCTGCAGT
GACTCTCTTAAGGTAGCCTTGCAGAAGTTGGTCGTGAGGCACTGGGCAGGTAAGTATCAAGGTTACAAGA
CAGGTTTAAGGAGACCAATAGAAACTGGGCTTGTCGAGACAGAGAAGACTCTTGCGTTTCTGATAGGCAC
CTATTGGTCTTACTGACATCCACTTTGCCTTTCTCTCCACAGGTGTCCACTCCCAGTTCAATTACAGCTC
TTAAGGCTAGAGTACTTAATACGACTCACTATAGGCTAGCCTCGAGAATTCGCCATGGATTACAAGGATG
ACGACGATAAGGGCCATATGGCGACATTCATCTCGGTGCAGCTGAAAAAGACCTCAGAGGTGGACCTGGC
CAAGCCGCTGGTGAAGTTCATCCAGCAGACTTACCCAAGCGGCGGGGAAGAGCAGGCCCAGTACTGCCGC
GCGGCGGAGGAGCTCAGCAAGCTGCGCCGCGCCGCAGTCGGTCGTCCGCTGGACAAGCACGAGGGCGCGC
TCGAGACGCTCCTGAGATATTATGATCAGATTTGTTCTATTGAACCCAAATTCCCATTTTCTGAAAATCA
GATCTGCTTGACATTTACCTGGAAGGATGCTTTCGATAAAGGTTCACTTTTTGGAGGCTCTGTAAAACTG
GCTCTTGCAAGCTTAGGATATGAAAAGAGCTGTGTGTTGTTCAATTGTGCAGCCTTAGCTAGCCAAATTG
CAGCAGAACAGAACCTGGATAATGATGAAGGATTGAAAATCGCTGCTAAACATTACCAGTTTGCTAGTGG
TGCCTTTTTACATATTAAAGAGACGGTTTTATCTGCCTTAAGTCGAGAGCCGACCGTGGACATATCTCCA
GATACTGTTGGGACCCTCAGTCTTATTATGCTGGCACAGGCTCAAGAAGTATTTTTTTTAAAAGCCACAA
GAGATAAAATGAAAGATGCCATCATAGCTAAATTGGCTAATCAGGCTGCAGATTATTTTGGTGATGCTTT
CAAACAGTGTCAATACAAAGATACTCTCCCCAAGGAGGTGTTCCCTGTCTTGGCTGCAAAGCACTGTATC
ATGCAGGCCAATGCTGAGTACCATCAGTCTATCCTGGCAAAACAGCAGAAGAAATTTGGAGAAGAAATTG
CAAGGTTACAGCATGCAGCAGAACTGATTAAAACAGTGGCATCTCGCTATGATGAATATGTTAATGTGAA
GGATTTTTCTGACAAAATCAATCGTGCCCTTGCTGCAGCAAAGAAGGATAATGACTTCATTTATCATGAT
CGAGTTCCAGACCTTAAAGATCTAGATCCTATTGGCAAAGCCACACTTGTGAAATCTACCCCGGTCAATG
TACCCATCAGTCAGAAATTTACTGATCTGTTTGAGAAGATGGTTCCCGTGTCAGTACAGCAGTCTTTGGC
TGCCTATAATCAGAGGAAAGCCGATTTGGTTAACAGATCAATTGCTCAGATGAGAGAAGCCACCACTTTG
GCAAATGGGGTGCTAGCTTCCCTTAATCTTCCAGCAGCAATTGAAGATGTGTCTGGAGACACTGTACCTC
AGTCTATATTGACTAAATCCAGATCTGTGATTGAACAGGGAGGCATCCAGACTGTTGATCAGTTGATTAA
AGAACTGCCTGAATTACTGCAACGAAATAGAGAAATCCTAGATGAGTCATTAAGGTTGTTGGATGAAGAA
GAAGCAACCGATAATGATTTAAGAGCAAAATTTAAGGAACGTTGGCAAAGGACACCATCCAATGAACTGT
ATAAGCCTTTAAGAGCAGAGGGAACCAACTTCAGAACAGTTTTAGATAAAGCTGTGCAGGCAGATGGACA
AGTGAAAGAATGTTACCAGTCTCATCGTGACACCATCGTGCTTTTGTGTAAGCCAGAGCCTGAGCTGAAT
GCTGCCATCCCTTCTGCTAATCCAGCAAAGACCATGCAGGGCAGTGAGGTTGTAAATGTCTTAAAATCCT
TATTGTCAAATCTTGATGAAGTAAAGAAGGAAAGAGAGGGTCTGGAGAATGACTTGAAATCTGTGAATTT
TGACATGACAAGCAAGTTTTTGACAGCCCTGGCTCAAGATGGTGTGATAAATGAAGAAGCTCTTTCTGTT
ACTGAACTAGATCGAGTCTATGGAGGTCTTACAACTAAAGTCCAAGAATCTCTAAAGAAACAGGAGGGAC
TTCTTAAAAATATTCAGGTCTCACATCAGGAATTTTCAAAAATGAAACAATCTAATAATGAAGCTAACTT
AAGAGAAGAAGTTTTGAAGAATTTAGCTACTGCGTATGACAACTTTGTTGAACTTGTAGCTAATTTGAAG
GAAGGCACAAAGTTTTACAATGAGTTGACTGAAATCCTGGTCAGGTTCCAGAACAAATGCAGTGATATAG
TTTTTGCACGGAAGACAGAAAGAGATGAACTCTTAAAGGACTTGCAACAAAGCATTGCCAGAGAACCTAG
TGCTCCTTCAATTCCTACACCTGCGTATCAGTCCTCACCAGCAGGAGGACATGCACCAACTCCTCCAACT
CCAGCGCCAAGAACCATGCCGCCTACTAAGCCCCAGCCCCCAGCCAGGCCTCCACCACCTGTGCTTCCAG
CAAATCGAGCTCCTTCTGCTACTGCTCCATCTCCAGTGGGGGCTGGGACTGCTGCGCCAGCTCCATCACA
AACGCCTGGCTCAGCTCCTCCTCCACAGGCGCAGGGACCACCCTATCCCACCTATCCAGGATATCCTGGG
TATTGCCAAATGCCCATGCCCATGGGCTATAATCCTTATGCGTATGGCCAGTATAATATGCCATATCCAC
CAGTGTATCACCAGAGTCCTGGACAGGCTCCATACCCGGGACCCCAGCAGCCTTCATACCCCTTCCCTCA
GCCCCCACAGCAGTCTTACTATCCACAGCAGTAAGGATCCTCTAGAGTCGACCCGGGCGGCCGCTTCCCT
TTAGTGAGGGTTAATGCTTCGAGCAGACATGATAAGATACATTGATGAGTTTGGACAAACCACAACTAGA
ATGCAGTGAAAAAAATGCTTTATTTGTGAAATTTGTGATGCTATTGCTTTATTTGTAACCATTATAAGCT
GCAATAAACAAGTTAACAACAACAATTGCATTCATTTTATGTTTCAGGTTCAGGGGGAGATGTGGGAGGT
TTTTTAAAGCAAGTAAAACCTCTACAAATGTGGTAAAATCCGATAAGGATCGATCCGGGCTGGCGTAATA
GCGAAGAGGCCCGCACCGATCGCCCTTCCCAACAGTTGCGCAGCCTGAATGGCGAATGG
[124 nt withheld, positions 4120-4243]
C
[91 nt withheld, positions 4245-4335]
A
[49 nt withheld, positions 4337-4385]
CCTTTGACGTTGGAGTCCACGTTCTTT
[37 nt withheld, positions 4413-4449]
ACCCTATCTCGGTCTATTCTTTTGATTTATAAGGGATTTTGCCGATTTCGGCCTATTGGTTAAAAAATGA
GCTGATTTAACAAAAATTTAACGCGAATTTTAACAAAATATTAACGCTTACAATTTCCTGATGCGGTATT
TTCTCCTTACGCATCTGTGCGGTATTTCACACCGCATACGCGGATCTGCGCAGCACCATGGCCTGAAATA
ACCTCTGAAAGAGGAACTTGGTTAGGTACCTTCTGAGGCGGAAAGAACCAGCTGTGGAATGTGTGTCAGT
TAGGGTGTGGAAAGTCCCCAGGCTCCCCAGCAGGCAGAAGTATGCAAAGCATGCATCTCAATTAGTCAGC
AACCAGGTGTGGAAAGTCCCCAGGCTCCCCAGCAGGCAGAAGTATGCAAAGCATGCATCTCAATTAGTCA
GCAACCATAGTCCCGCCCCTAACTCCGCCCATCCCGCCCCTAACTCCGCCCAGTTCCGCCCATTCTCCGC
CCCATGGCTGACTAATTTTTTTTATTTATGCAGAGGCCGAGGCCGCCTCGGCCTCTGAGCTATTCCAGAA
GTAGTGAGGAGGCTTTTTTGGAGGCCTAGGCTTTTGCAAAAAGCTTGATTCTTCTGACACAACAGTCTCG
AACTTAAGGCTAGAGCCACCATGATTGAACAAGATGGATTGCACGCAGGTTCTCCGGCCGCTTGGGTGGA
GAGGCTATTCGGCTATGACTGGGCACAACAGACAATCGGCTGCTCTGATGCCGCCGTGTTCCGGCTGTCA
GCGCAGGGGCGCCCGGTTCTTTTTGTCAAGACCGACCTGTCCGGTGCCCTGAATGAACTGCAGGACGAGG
CAGCGCGGCTATCGTGGCTGGCCACGACGGGCGTTCCTTGCGCAGCTGTGCTCGACGTTGTCACTGAAGC
GGGAAGGGACTGGCTGCTATTGGGCGAAGTGCCGGGGCAGGATCTCCTGTCATCTCACCTTGCTCCTGCC
GAGAAAGTATCCATCATGGCTGATGCAATGCGGCGGCTGCATACGCTTGATCCGGCTACCTGCCCATTCG
ACCACCAAGCGAAACATCGCATCGAGCGAGCACGTACTCGGATGGAAGCCGGTCTTGTCGATCAGGATGA
TCTGGACGAAGAGCATCAGGGGCTCGCGCCAGCCGAACTGTTCGCCAGGCTCAAGGCGCGCATGCCCGAC
GGCGAGGATCTCGTCGTGACCCATGGCGATGCCTGCTTGCCGAATATCATGGTGGAAAATGGCCGCTTTT
CTGGATTCATCGACTGTGGCCGGCTGGGTGTGGCGGACCGCTATCAGGACATAGCGTTGGCTACCCGTGA
TATTGCTGAAGAGCTTGGCGGCGAATGGGCTGACCGCTTCCTCGTGCTTTACGGTATCGCCGCTCCCGAT
TCGCAGCGCATCGCCTTCTATCGCCTTCTTGACGAGTTCTTCTGAGCGGGACTCTGGGGTTCGAAATGAC
CGACCAAGCGACGCCCAACCTGCCATCACGATGGCCGCAATAAAATATCTTTATTTTCATTACATCTGTG
TGTTGGTTTTTTGTGTGAATCGATAGCGATAAGGATACGCGTATGGTGCACTCTCAGTACAATCTGCTCT
GATGCCGCATAGTTAAGCCAGCCCCGACACCCGCCAACACCCGCTGACGCGCCCTGACGGGCTTGTCTGC
TCCCGGCATCCGCTTACAGACAAGCTGTGACCGTCTCCGGGAGCTGCATGTGTCAGAGGTTTTCACCGTC
ATCACCGAAACGCGCGAGACGAAAGGGCCTCGTGATACGCCTATTTTTATAGGTTAATGTCATGATAATA
ATGGTTTCTTAGACGTCAGGTGGCACTTTTCGGGGAAATGTGCGCGGAACCCCTATTTGTTTATTTTTCT
AAATACATTCAAATATGTATCCGCTCATGAGACAATAACCCTGATAAATGCTTCAATAATATTGAAAAAG
GAAGAGTATGAGTATTCAACATTTCCGTGTCGCCCTTATTCCCTTTTTTGCGGCATTTTGCCTTCCTGTT
TTTGCTCACCCAGAAACGCTGGTGAAAGTAAAAGATGCTGAAGATCAGTTGGGTGCACGAGTGGGTTACA
TCGAACTGGATCTCAACAGCGGTAAGATCCTTGAGAGTTTTCGCCCCGAAGAACGTTTTCCAATGATGAG
CACTTTTAAAGTTCTGCTATGTGGCGCGGTATTATCCCGTATTGACGCCGGGCAAGAGCAACTCGGTCGC
CGCATACACTATTCTCAGAATGACTTGGTTGAGTACTCACCAGTCACAGAAAAGCATCTTACGGATGGCA
TGACAGTAAGAGAATTATGCAGTGCTGCCATAACCATGAGTGATAACACTGCGGCCAACTTACTTCTGAC
AACGATCGGAGGACCGAAGGAGCTAACCGCTTTTTTGCACAACATGGGGGATCATGTAACTCGCCTTGAT
CGTTGGGAACCGGAGCTGAATGAAGCCATACCAAACGACGAGCGTGACACCACGATGCCTGTAGCAATGG
CAACAACGTTGCGCAAACTATTAACTGGCGAACTACTTACTCTAGCTTCCCGGCAACAATTAATAGACTG
GATGGAGGCGGATAAAGTTGCAGGACCACTTCTGCGCTCGGCCCTTCCGGCTGGCTGGTTTATTGCTGAT
AAATCTGGAGCCGGTGAGCGTGGGTCTCGCGGTATCATTGCAGCACTGGGGCCAGATGGTAAGCCCTCCC
GTATCGTAGTTATCTACACGACGGGGAGTCAGGCAACTATGGATGAACGAAATAGACAGATCGCTGAGAT
AGGTGCCTCACTGATTAAGCATTGGTAACTGTCAGACCAAGTTTACTCATATATACTTTAGATTGATTTA
AAACTTCATTTTTAATTTAAAAGGATCTAGGTGAAGATCCTTTTTGATAATCTCATGACCAAAATCCCTT
AACGTGAGTTTTCGTTCCACTGAGCGTCAGACCCCGTAGAAAAGATCAAAGGATCTTCTTGAGATCCTTT
TTTTCTGCGCGTAATCTGCTGCTTGCAAACAAAAAAACCACCGCTACCAGCGGTGGTTTGTTTGCCGGAT
CAAGAGCTACCAACTCTTTTTCCGAAGGTAACTGGCTTCAGCAGAGCGCAGATACCAAATACTGTTCTTC
TAGTGTAGCCGTAGTTAGGCCACCACTTCAAGAACTCTGTAGCACCGCCTACATACCTCGCTCTGCTAAT
CCTGTTACCAGTGGCTGCTGCCAGTGGCGATAAGTCGTGTCTTACCGGGTTGGACTCAAGACGATAGTTA
CCGGATAAGGCGCAGCGGTCGGGCTGAACGGGGGGTTCGTGCACACAGCCCAGCTTGGAGCGAACGACCT
ACACCGAACTGAGATACCTACAGCGTGAGCTATGAGAAAGCGCCACGCTTCCCGAAGGGAGAAAGGCGGA
CAGGTATCCGGTAAGCGGCAGGGTCGGAACAGGAGAGCGCACGAGGGAGCTTCCAGGGGGAAACGCCTGG
TATCTTTATAGTCCTGTCGGGTTTCGCCACCTCTGACTTGAGCGTCGATTTTTGTGATGCTCGTCAGGGG
GGCGGAGCCTATGGAAAAACGCCAGCAACGCGGCCTTTTTACGGTTCCTGGCCTTTTGCTGGCCTTTTGC
TCACATGGCTCGACAGATCT
Features (pLannotate 1.2.2; 21 found; start..end, strand, type, name):
    140..517     +  enhancer       CMV enhancer: human cytomegalovirus immediate early enhancer
    518..729     +  promoter       CMV promoter: human cytomegalovirus (CMV) immediate early promoter
    890..1022    +  intron         chimeric intron: chimera between introns from human β-globin and immunoglobulin heavy chain genes
   1067..1085    +  promoter       T7 promoter: promoter for bacteriophage T7 RNA polymerase
   1108..1132    +  CDS            3xFLAG (fragment): three tandem FLAG® epitope tags
   1138..3741    +  CDS            PDCD6IP: PDC6I_HUMAN - Also known as AIP1, ALIX, KIAA1375. Experimental evidence at protein level: Swiss-Prot protein existence level 1. (Microbial infection) Involved in HIV-1 virus budding. Can replace TSG101 it its role of supporting HIV-1 release; this function requires the interaction with CHMP4B. The ESCRT machinery also functions in topologically equivalent membrane fission events, such as enveloped virus budding (HIV-1 and other lentiviruses). From Homo sapiens (Human).
   3745..3763    +  misc_feature   MCS (fragment): pUC18/19 multiple cloning site
   3778..3795    -  promoter       T3 promoter (fragment): promoter for bacteriophage T3 RNA polymerase
   3813..3934    -  polyA_signal   SV40 poly(A) signal: SV40 polyadenylation signal
   3957..4025    -  CDS            large T antigen (fragment): large T antigen from SV40 (simian virus 40)
   4049..4116    +  CDS            lacZα (fragment): LacZα fragment of β-galactosidase; lacZ fragment
   4120..4548    +  rep_origin     f1 ori (sequence partly withheld): f1 bacteriophage origin of replication; arrow indicates direction of (+) strand synthesis
   4576..4627    -  misc_feature   bom (fragment): basis of mobility region from pBR322
   4692..5049    +  promoter       SV40 promoter: SV40 enhancer and early promoter
   5100..5891    +  CDS            neo: KKA2_KLEPN - Also known as kan, nptII. Experimental evidence at protein level: Swiss-Prot protein existence level 1. Resistance to kanamycin, neomycin, paromomycin, ribostamycin, butirosin and gentamicin B. From Klebsiella pneumoniae.
   5958..6006    +  polyA_signal   poly(A) signal: synthetic polyadenylation signal
   6031..6080    -  misc_feature   bom (fragment): basis of mobility region from pBR322
   6182..6217    -  CDS            rop (fragment): Rop protein, which maintains plasmids at low copy number; rop
   6312..6416    +  promoter       AmpR promoter: bla
   6417..7277    +  CDS            AmpR: β-lactamase; bla; confers resistance to ampicillin, carbenicillin, and related antibiotics
   7448..8036    +  rep_origin     ori: high-copy-number ColE1/pMB1/pBR322/pUC origin of replication
