[The description below was written by a language model from this plasmid's Addgene catalogue record and pLannotate feature annotations shown in this document.]
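Description:
pCINeoFlag ALIX is an 8.1 kb mammalian expression plasmid built on the Promega pCI-neo backbone and designed to produce full-length human ALIX (PDCD6IP, also called AIP1 or DRIP4) with an N-terminal Flag epitope supplied by the backbone. It is propagated in E. coli through a high-copy ColE1/pUC-type origin with ampicillin selection from the β-lactamase gene. An f1 origin is also present and would permit single-stranded DNA production. For selection in mammalian cells, a separate cassette places the neo (nptII) gene under the SV40 enhancer/early promoter with a synthetic polyadenylation signal, allowing G418 selection of stable transfectants.

The expression unit is driven by the human CMV immediate-early enhancer and promoter, followed by the chimeric β-globin/immunoglobulin intron that typically improves transcript processing and expression. A T7 promoter lies just upstream of the coding region and an antisense T3 promoter fragment lies downstream. The Flag sequence, annotated as a partial match to 3xFLAG and so consistent with a single epitope, sits immediately ahead of the roughly 2.6 kb ALIX open reading frame, which was inserted between NdeI and BamHI sites that remain intact. The annotated SV40 poly(A) signal lies downstream of the insert.

ALIX is a Bro1-domain protein that works with the ESCRT machinery in membrane fission events, and the feature annotation notes its role in HIV-1 budding through interaction with CHMP4B. Consistent with the associated study of Bro1 domain function in HIV-1 release, the plasmid is suited to transient or stable overexpression of tagged ALIX for detection, immunoprecipitation and virus budding assays.
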