Addgene plasmid #89859: pCINeoFlag ALIX
Purpose: Expresses full length Flag-tagged ALIX in mammalian cells; internal ID WISP03-308
Depositing lab: Wesley Sundquist. Depositing organization: University of Utah. Publication: Structure of the Bro1 domain protein BROX and functional analyses of the ALIX Bro1 domain in HIV-1 budding. Zhai Q, Landesman MB, Robinson H, Sundquist WI, Hill CP. PLoS One. 2011;6(12):e27466. doi: 10.1371/journal.pone.0027466. Epub 2011 Dec 5. PubMed 22162750.
Backbone
  Vector backbone: pcINeo
  Backbone manufacturer: Promega
  Total vector size (bp): 8109
  Vector type: Mammalian Expression
  Selectable markers: Neomycin (select with G418)
Growth in bacteria
  Bacterial resistance: Ampicillin, 100 μg/mL
  Growth temperature: 37°C
  Growth strain: DH5alpha
  Copy number: Unknown
Gene/Insert
  Gene/Insert name: ALIX (alt names: AIP1; PDCD6IP; DRIP4)
  Species: H. sapiens (human)
  Insert size (bp): 2607
  GenBank ID: 10015
  Entrez Gene: PDCD6IP (a.k.a. AIP1, ALIX, DRIP4, HP95, MCPH29)
  Promoter: CMV
  Tag / fusion protein: Flag (N terminal on backbone)
  Cloning method: Restriction Enzyme; 5′ cloning site Nde1 (not destroyed); 3′ cloning site BamH1 (not destroyed)
  Sequencing primers: 5′ CMV for; 3′ CMV rev
Terms and licenses: Academic/Nonprofit Terms; Industry Terms: Not Available to Industry
How to cite: pCINeoFlag ALIX was a gift from Wesley Sundquist (Addgene plasmid # 89859 ; http://n2t.net/addgene:89859 ; RRID:Addgene_89859)
